>Addgene plasmid #8327 | pSP64R1 SHP2 E76A | addgene partial sequence | sequence record 16945 | SP6 5'-ATTTAGGTGACACTATAG-3'
CGCTCAACTTTGGCAGATCGGTACCGAATTCCGGGCGGGAGGAACATGACATCGCGGAGATGGTTTCACC
CAAATATCACTGGTGTGGAGGCAGAAAACCTACTGTTGACAAGAGGAGTTGATGGCAGTTTTTTGGCAAG
GCCTAGTAAAAGTAACCCTGGAGACTTCACACTTTCCGTTAGAAGAAATGGAGCTGTCACCCACATCAAG
ATTCAGAACACTGGTGATTACTATGACCTGTATGGAGGGGAGAAATTTGCCACTTTGGCTGCGTTGGTCC
AGTATTACATGGAACATCACGGGCAATTAAAAGAGAAGAATGGAGATGTCATTGAGCTTAAATATCCTCT
GAACTGTGCAGATCCTACCTCTGAAAGGTGGTTTCATGGACATCTCTCTGGGAAAGAAGCAGAGAAATTA
TTAACTGAAAAAGGAAAACATGGTAGTTTTCTTGTACGAGAGAGCCAGAGCCACCCTGGAGATTTTGTTC
TTTCTGTGCGCACTGGTGATGACAAAGGGGAGAGCAATGACGGCAAGTCTAAAGTGACCCATGTTATGAT
TCGCTGTCAGGAACTGAAATACGACGTTGGTGGAGGAGAACGGTTTGATTCTTTGACAGATCTTGTGGAA
CATTATAAGAAGAATCCTATGGTGGAAACATTGGGTACAGTACTACAACTCAAGCAGCCCCTTAACACGA
CTCGTATAAATGCTGCT
