[The description below was written by a language model from this plasmid's Addgene catalogue record.]
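Description:
pSP64R1 SHP2 E76A is a Xenopus expression plasmid built on the pSP64R1 backbone (about 3.5 kb without insert). It is maintained as a high-copy plasmid in E. coli under ampicillin selection. The record gives no feature table and does not name the promoter, origin of replication or any untranslated-region elements. The backbone name suggests a member of the pSP64 family, which are generally used as templates for SP6 RNA polymerase in vitro transcription, but this is an inference from the name rather than a stated fact. The "Xenopus expression" classification would fit use as a source of synthetic mRNA for microinjection into embryos.

The insert is a roughly 2.3 kb human cDNA for SHP2 (gene PTPN11, also known as SH-PTP2), a non-receptor protein tyrosine phosphatase containing two SH2 domains. It was cloned as an EcoRI fragment, with the site preserved at both ends, so insert orientation is not fixed by the cloning strategy itself. The cDNA carries the E76A substitution, which the record describes as an activated mutant. In general terms, residue E76 lies in the N-terminal SH2 domain, at the interface that holds the catalytic domain in an autoinhibited state, so changing it relieves this inhibition. No epitope tags or reporters are listed.

The associated study examined how activated SHP-2 mutants affect Xenopus animal caps and found that they preferentially induce cap elongation. The construct is therefore suited to gain-of-function experiments on SHP2 signalling in early Xenopus development, for comparison with wild-type or other mutant forms of the phosphatase.
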