Addgene plasmid #8327: pSP64R1 SHP2 E76A
Depositing lab: Ben Neel. Depositing organization: Beth Israel Deaconess Medical Center. Publication: Activated mutants of SHP-2 preferentially induce elongation of Xenopus animal caps. O'Reilly AM, Pluskey S, Shoelson SE, Neel BG. Mol Cell Biol 2000 Jan;20(1):299-311. 10.1128/MCB.20.1.299-311.2000 PubMed 10594032.
Backbone
  Vector backbone: pSP64R1
  Backbone size w/o insert (bp): 3500
  Vector type: Xenopus expression
Growth in bacteria
  Bacterial resistance: Ampicillin, 100 μg/mL
  Growth temperature: 37°C
  Growth strain: DH5alpha
  Copy number: High Copy
Gene/Insert
  Gene/Insert name: SHP2 (alt names: SH-PTP2; PTPN11)
  Species: H. sapiens (human)
  Insert size (bp): 2276
  Mutation: E76A (activated mutant)
  GenBank ID: L03535
  Entrez Gene: PTPN11 (a.k.a. BPTP3, CFC, JMML, METCDS, NS1, PTP-1D, PTP2C, SH-PTP2, SH-PTP3, SHP2)
  Cloning method: Restriction Enzyme; 5′ cloning site EcoRI (not destroyed); 3′ cloning site EcoR1 (not destroyed)
  Sequencing primers: 5′ na
Terms and licenses: Academic/Nonprofit Terms; Industry Terms: Not Available to Industry
How to cite: pSP64R1 SHP2 E76A was a gift from Ben Neel (Addgene plasmid # 8327 ; http://n2t.net/addgene:8327 ; RRID:Addgene_8327)
